Addgene plasmid #123381: TRAV9-2
Purpose: construction of TCR
Depositing lab: Catherine Wu. Depositing organization: Dana-Farber Cancer Institute. Publication: A cloning and expression system to probe T-cell receptor specificity and assess functional avidity to neoantigens. Hu Z, Anandappa AJ, Sun J, Kim J, Leet DE, Bozym DJ, Chen C, Williams L, Shukla SA, Zhang W, Tabbaa D, Steelman S, Olive O, Livak KJ, Kishi H, Muraguchi A, Guleria I, Stevens J, Lane WJ, Burkhardt UE, Fritsch EF, Neuberg D, Ott PA, Keskin DB, Hacohen N, Wu CJ. Blood. 2018 Nov 1;132(18):1911-1921. doi: 10.1182/blood-2018-04-843763. Epub 2018 Aug 27. PubMed 30150207.
Backbone
  Vector backbone: pUC57-kanamycin
  Vector type: Bacterial Expression
Growth in bacteria
  Bacterial resistance: Kanamycin, 50 μg/mL
  Growth temperature: 37°C
  Growth strain: DH5alpha
  Copy number: High Copy
Gene/Insert
  Gene/Insert name: TRAV9-2
  Species: H. sapiens (human)
  Mutation: WT
  Entrez Gene: TRAV9-2 (a.k.a. TCRAV22S1, TCRAV9S2, TRAV92)
  Cloning method: Unknown
Terms and licenses: Academic/Nonprofit Terms; Industry Terms: Not Available to Industry
Depositor comments: Cloning Method: Golden Gate.
How to cite: TRAV9-2 was a gift from Catherine Wu (Addgene plasmid # 123381 ; http://n2t.net/addgene:123381 ; RRID:Addgene_123381)
