[The description below was written by a language model from this plasmid's Addgene catalogue record and pLannotate feature annotations shown in this document.]
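Description:
TRAV9-2 is a small (about 3.5 kb) bacterial cloning plasmid built on the pUC57-kanamycin backbone. It serves as one module in a library of parts for assembling human T-cell receptor (TCR) expression constructs. It is propagated in E. coli at high copy number from a ColE1/pUC-type origin and is selected with kanamycin through the aph(3')-Ia (KanR) gene. The rest of the backbone is standard pUC material: lacZα and lacI fragments, the lac promoter, operator and CAP site, and short bom and rop remnants. Although the catalogue lists the vector as bacterial expression, nothing in the record suggests the insert is meant to be expressed in bacteria. The plasmid appears to act as a storage and donor vector.

The catalogued insert is the wild-type human TRAV9-2 gene segment, a TCR alpha-chain variable region. The feature table shows that this segment is part of a larger cassette lying in the opposite orientation to the lac promoter. The cassette contains a coding region matching the TCR beta constant region (TRBC1), then an F2A ribosomal-skipping peptide, then an alpha-variable-like sequence. The automated annotation labelled that last sequence by homology to a rabbit TCR alpha V region, but it most likely corresponds to TRAV9-2 itself. This layout fits a design in which a beta chain and an alpha chain are encoded in one open reading frame and separated by the 2A sequence during translation. The fragment would therefore supply the end of the beta chain, the linker and the start of the alpha chain.

The depositor notes Golden Gate as the cloning method, which implies assembly with other V-segment, CDR3/J and constant-region parts, though no type IIS sites are annotated. The stated purpose is TCR construction, in a system for probing TCR specificity and functional avidity to neoantigens.
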