Features (pLannotate 1.2.2; 12 found; start..end, strand, type, name):
    137..236     +  misc_feature   bom (fragment): basis of mobility region from pBR322
    242..399     -  CDS            lacZα (fragment): LacZα fragment of β-galactosidase; lacZ fragment
    441..965     +  CDS            TRBC1: TRBC1_HUMAN - Experimental evidence at protein level: Swiss-Prot protein existence level 1. Constant region of T cell receptor (TR) beta chain (PubMed:24600447). Alpha-beta T cell receptors are antigen specific receptors which are essential to the immune response and are present on the cell surface of T lymphocytes. Recognize peptide-major histocompatibility (MH) (pMH) complexes that are displayed by antigen presenting cells (APC), a prerequisite for efficient T cell adaptive immunity against pathogens (PubMed:25493333). Binding of alpha-beta TR to pMH complex initiates TR-CD3 clustering on th
    990..1055    +  CDS            F2A: 2A peptide from foot-and-mouth disease virus polyprotein Eukaryotic ribosomes fail to insert a peptide bond between the Gly and Pro residues, yielding separate polypeptides.
   1077..1376    +  CDS            TVA1_RABIT (fragment): Experimental evidence at protein level: Swiss-Prot protein existence level 1. From Oryctolagus cuniculus (Rabbit).
   1465..1481    -  protein_bind   lac operator: The lac repressor binds to the lac operator to inhibit transcription in E. coli. This inhibition can be relieved by adding lactose or isopropyl-β-D-thiogalactopyranoside (IPTG). lac repressor encoded by lacI
   1489..1519    -  promoter       lac promoter: promoter for the E. coli lac operon
   1534..1555    -  protein_bind   CAP binding site: CAP binding activates transcription in the presence of cAMP. E. coli catabolite activator protein
   1568..1660    -  CDS            lacI (fragment): lac repressor; lacI; The lac repressor binds to the lac operator to inhibit transcription in E. coli. This inhibition can be relieved by adding lactose or isopropyl-β-D-thiogalactopyranoside (IPTG).
   1843..2431    -  rep_origin     ori: high-copy-number ColE1/pMB1/pBR322/pUC origin of replication
   2609..3418    -  CDS            KanR: aminoglycoside phosphotransferase; aph(3')-Ia; confers resistance to kanamycin in bacteria or G418 (Geneticin®) in eukaryotes
   3525..35      +  CDS            rop (fragment) (across the origin): Rop protein, which maintains plasmids at low copy number; rop
>Addgene plasmid #123381 | TRAV9-2 | addgene full sequence | sequence record 243754 | Addgene NGS Result
TCGCGCGTTTCGGTGATGACGGTGAAAACCTCTGACACATGCAGCTCCCGGAGACGGTCACAGCTTGTCT
GTAAGCGGATGCCGGGAGCAGACAAGCCCGTCAGGGCGCGTCAGCGGGTGTTGGCGGGTGTCGGGGCTGG
CTTAACTATGCGGCATCAGAGCAGATTGTACTGAGAGTGCACCATATGCGGTGTGAAATACCGCACAGAT
GCGTAAGGAGAAAATACCGCATCAGGCGCCATTCGCCATTCAGGCTGCGCAACTGTTGGGAAGGGCGATC
GGTGCGGGCCTCTTCGCTATTACGCCAGCTGGCGAAAGGGGGATGTGCTGCAAGGCGATTAAGTTGGGTA
ACGCCAGGGTTTTCCCAGTCACGACGTTGTAAAACGACGGCCAGAGAATTCGAGCTCGGTACCTCGCGAA
TACATCTAGATGGTCTCTACCTGAACAAGGTGTTCCCACCCGAGGTCGCTGTGTTTGAGCCATCAGAAGC
AGAGATCTCCCACACCCAAAAGGCCACACTGGTGTGCCTGGCCACAGGCTTCTTCCCCGACCACGTGGAG
CTGAGCTGGTGGGTGAATGGGAAGGAGGTGCACAGTGGGGTCAGCACGGACCCGCAGCCCCTCAAGGAGC
AGCCCGCCCTCAATGACTCCAGATACTGCCTGAGCAGCCGCCTGAGGGTTTCGGCCACCTTCTGGCAGAA
CCCCCGCAACCACTTCCGCTGTCAAGTCCAGTTCTACGGGCTCTCGGAGAATGACGAGTGGACCCAGGAT
AGGGCCAAACCCGTCACCCAGATCGTCAGCGCCGAGGCCTGGGGTAGAGCAGACTGTGGCTTTACCTCGG
TGTCCTACCAGCAAGGGGTCCTGTCTGCCACCATCCTCTATGAGATCCTGCTAGGGAAGGCCACCCTGTA
TGCTGTGCTGGTCAGCGCCCTTGTGTTGATGGCCATGGTCAAGAGAAAGGATTTCAGGAGGAGGAGGAGC
GGCAGTGGAGTGAAACAGACTTTGAATTTTGACCTTCTCAAGTTGGCGGGAGACGTGGAGTCCAACCCAG
GGCCCATGAACTATTCTCCAGGCTTAGTATCTCTGATACTCTTACTGCTTGGAAGAACCCGTGGAAATTC
AGTGACCCAGATGGAAGGGCCAGTGACTCTCTCAGAAGAGGCCTTCCTGACTATAAACTGCACGTACACA
GCCACAGGATACCCTTCCCTTTTCTGGTATGTCCAATATCCTGGAGAAGGTCTACAGCTCCTCCTGAAAG
CCACGAAGGCTGATGACAAGGGAAGCAACAAAGGTTTTGAAGCCACATACCGTAAAGAAACCACTTCTTT
CCACTTGGAGAAAGGCTCAGTTCAAGTGTCAGACTCAGCGGTGTACTGAGACCATCGGATCCCGGGCCCG
TCGACTGCAGAGGCCTGCATGCAAGCTTGGTGTAATCATGGTCATAGCTGTTTCCTGTGTGAAATTGTTA
TCCGCTCACAATTCCACACAACATACGAGCCGGAAGCATAAAGTGTAAAGCCTGGGGTGCCTAATGAGTG
AGCTAACTCACATTAATTGCGTTGCGCTCACTGCCCGCTTTCCAGTCGGGAAACCTGTCGTGCCAGCTGC
ATTAATGAATCGGCCAACGCGCGGGGAGAGGCGGTTTGCGTATTGGGCGCTCTTCCGCTTCCTCGCTCAC
TGACTCGCTGCGCTCGGTCGTTCGGCTGCGGCGAGCGGTATCAGCTCACTCAAAGGCGGTAATACGGTTA
TCCACAGAATCAGGGGATAACGCAGGAAAGAACATGTGAGCAAAAGGCCAGCAAAAGGCCAGGAACCGTA
AAAAGGCCGCGTTGCTGGCGTTTTTCCATAGGCTCCGCCCCCCTGACGAGCATCACAAAAATCGACGCTC
AAGTCAGAGGTGGCGAAACCCGACAGGACTATAAAGATACCAGGCGTTTCCCCCTGGAAGCTCCCTCGTG
CGCTCTCCTGTTCCGACCCTGCCGCTTACCGGATACCTGTCCGCCTTTCTCCCTTCGGGAAGCGTGGCGC
TTTCTCATAGCTCACGCTGTAGGTATCTCAGTTCGGTGTAGGTCGTTCGCTCCAAGCTGGGCTGTGTGCA
CGAACCCCCCGTTCAGCCCGACCGCTGCGCCTTATCCGGTAACTATCGTCTTGAGTCCAACCCGGTAAGA
CACGACTTATCGCCACTGGCAGCAGCCACTGGTAACAGGATTAGCAGAGCGAGGTATGTAGGCGGTGCTA
CAGAGTTCTTGAAGTGGTGGCCTAACTACGGCTACACTAGAAGAACAGTATTTGGTATCTGCGCTCTGCT
GAAGCCAGTTACCTTCGGAAAAAGAGTTGGTAGCTCTTGATCCGGCAAACAAACCACCGCTGGTAGCGGT
GGTTTTTTTGTTTGCAAGCAGCAGATTACGCGCAGAAAAAAAGGATCTCAAGAAGATCCTTTGATCTTTT
CTACGGGGTCTGACGCTCAGTGGAACGAAAACTCACGTTAAGGGATTTTGGTCATGAGATTATCAAAAAG
GATCTTCACCTAGATCCTTTTAAATTAAAAATGAAGTTTTAAATCAAGCCCAATCTGAATAATGTTACAA
CCAATTAACCAATTCTGATTAGAAAAACTCATCGAGCATCAAATGAAACTGCAATTTATTCATATCAGGA
TTATCAATACCATATTTTTGAAAAAGCCGTTTCTGTAATGAAGGAGAAAACTCACCGAGGCAGTTCCATA
GGATGGCAAGATCCTGGTATCGGTCTGCGATTCCGACTCGTCCAACATCAATACAACCTATTAATTTCCC
CTCGTCAAAAATAAGGTTATCAAGTGAGAAATCACCATGAGTGACGACTGAATCCGGTGAGAATGGCAAA
AGTTTATGCATTTCTTTCCAGACTTGTTCAACAGGCCAGCCATTACGCTCGTCATCAAAATCACTCGCAT
CAACCAAACCGTTATTCATTCGTGATTGCGCCTGAGCGAGACGAAATACGCGATCGCTGTTAAAAGGACA
ATTACAAACAGGAATCGAATGCAACCGGCGCAGGAACACTGCCAGCGCATCAACAATATTTTCACCTGAA
TCAGGATATTCTTCTAATACCTGGAATGCTGTTTTTCCGGGGATCGCAGTGGTGAGTAACCATGCATCAT
CAGGAGTACGGATAAAATGCTTGATGGTCGGAAGAGGCATAAATTCCGTCAGCCAGTTTAGTCTGACCAT
CTCATCTGTAACATCATTGGCAACGCTACCTTTGCCATGTTTCAGAAACAACTCTGGCGCATCGGGCTTC
CCATACAAGCGATAGATTGTCGCACCTGATTGCCCGACATTATCGCGAGCCCATTTATACCCATATAAAT
CAGCATCCATGTTGGAATTTAATCGCGGCCTCGACGTTTCCCGTTGAATATGGCTCATAACACCCCTTGT
ATTACTGTTTATGTAAGCAGACAGTTTTATTGTTCATGATGATATATTTTTATCTTGTGCAATGTAACAT
CAGAGATTTTGAGACACGGGCCAGAGCTGCA
